>Addgene plasmid #178234 | pLKO_AU1.S.VSVg_mCherry-NLS | addgene full sequence | sequence record 352828 | Addgene NGS Result
GGTTAAAAAATGAGCTGATTTAACAAAAATTTAACGCGAATTTTAACAAAATATTAACGCTTACAATTTA
GGTGGCACTTTTCGGGGAAATGTGCGCGGAACCCCTATTTGTTTATTTTTCTAAATACATTCAAATATGT
ATCCGCTCATGAGACAATAACCCTGATAAATGCTTCAATAATATTGAAAAAGGAAGAGTATGAGTATTCA
ACATTTCCGTGTCGCCCTTATTCCCTTTTTTGCGGCATTTTGCCTTCCTGTTTTTGCTCACCCAGAAACG
CTGGTGAAAGTAAAAGATGCTGAAGATCAGTTGGGTGCACGAGTGGGTTACATCGAACTGGATCTCAACA
GCGGTAAGATCCTTGAGAGTTTTCGCCCCGAAGAACGTTTTCCAATGATGAGCACTTTTAAAGTTCTGCT
ATGTGGCGCGGTATTATCCCGTATTGACGCCGGGCAAGAGCAACTCGGTCGCCGCATACACTATTCTCAG
AATGACTTGGTTGAGTACTCACCAGTCACAGAAAAGCATCTTACGGATGGCATGACAGTAAGAGAATTAT
GCAGTGCTGCCATAACCATGAGTGATAACACTGCGGCCAACTTACTTCTGACAACGATCGGAGGACCGAA
GGAGCTAACCGCTTTTTTGCACAACATGGGGGATCATGTAACTCGCCTTGATCGTTGGGAACCGGAGCTG
AATGAAGCCATACCAAACGACGAGCGTGACACCACGATGCCTGTAGCAATGGCAACAACGTTGCGCAAAC
TATTAACTGGCGAACTACTTACTCTAGCTTCCCGGCAACAATTAATAGACTGGATGGAGGCGGATAAAGT
TGCAGGACCACTTCTGCGCTCGGCCCTTCCGGCTGGCTGGTTTATTGCTGATAAATCTGGAGCCGGTGAG
CGTGGGTCTCGCGGTATCATTGCAGCACTGGGGCCAGATGGTAAGCCCTCCCGTATCGTAGTTATCTACA
CGACGGGGAGTCAGGCAACTATGGATGAACGAAATAGACAGATCGCTGAGATAGGTGCCTCACTGATTAA
GCATTGGTAACTGTCAGACCAAGTTTACTCATATATACTTTAGATTGATTTAAAACTTCATTTTTAATTT
AAAAGGATCTAGGTGAAGATCCTTTTTGATAATCTCATGACCAAAATCCCTTAACGTGAGTTTTCGTTCC
ACTGAGCGTCAGACCCCGTAGAAAAGATCAAAGGATCTTCTTGAGATCCTTTTTTTCTGCGCGTAATCTG
CTGCTTGCAAACAAAAAAACCACCGCTACCAGCGGTGGTTTGTTTGCCGGATCAAGAGCTACCAACTCTT
TTTCCGAAGGTAACTGGCTTCAGCAGAGCGCAGATACCAAATACTGTTCTTCTAGTGTAGCCGTAGTTAG
GCCACCACTTCAAGAACTCTGTAGCACCGCCTACATACCTCGCTCTGCTAATCCTGTTACCAGTGGCTGC
TGCCAGTGGCGATAAGTCGTGTCTTACCGGGTTGGACTCAAGACGATAGTTACCGGATAAGGCGCAGCGG
TCGGGCTGAACGGGGGGTTCGTGCACACAGCCCAGCTTGGAGCGAACGACCTACACCGAACTGAGATACC
TACAGCGTGAGCTATGAGAAAGCGCCACGCTTCCCGAAGGGAGAAAGGCGGACAGGTATCCGGTAAGCGG
CAGGGTCGGAACAGGAGAGCGCACGAGGGAGCTTCCAGGGGGAAACGCCTGGTATCTTTATAGTCCTGTC
GGGTTTCGCCACCTCTGACTTGAGCGTCGATTTTTGTGATGCTCGTCAGGGGGGCGGAGCCTATGGAAAA
ACGCCAGCAACGCGGCCTTTTTACGGTTCCTGGCCTTTTGCTGGCCTTTTGCTCACATGTTCTTTCCTGC
GTTATCCCCTGATTCTGTGGATAACCGTATTACCGCCTTTGAGTGAGCTGATACCGCTCGCCGCAGCCGA
ACGACCGAGCGCAGCGAGTCAGTGAGCGAGGAAGCGGAAGAGCGCCCAATACGCAAACCGCCTCTCCCCG
CGCGTTGGCCGATTCATTAATGCAGCTGGCACGACAGGTTTCCCGACTGGAAAGCGGGCAGTGAGCGCAA
CGCAATTAATGTGAGTTAGCTCACTCATTAGGCACCCCAGGCTTTACACTTTATGCTTCCGGCTCGTATG
TTGTGTGGAATTGTGAGCGGATAACAATTTCACACAGGAAACAGCTATGACCATGATTACGCCAAGCGCG
CAATTAACCCTCACTAAAGGGAACAAAAGCTGGAGCTGCAAGCTTAATGTAGTCTTATGCAATACTCTTG
TAGTCTTGCAACATGGTAACGATGAGTTAGCAACATGCCTTACAAGGAGAGAAAAAGCACCGTGCATGGC
GATTGGTGGAAGTAAGGTGGTACGATCGTGCCTTATTAGGAAGGCAACAGACGGGTCTGACATGGATTGG
ACGAACCACTGAATTGCCGCATTGCAGAGATATTGTATTTAAGTGCCTAGCTCGATACATAAACGGGTCT
CTCTGGTTAGACCAGATCTGAGCCTGGGAGCTCTCTGGCTAACTAGGGAACCCACTGCTTAAGCCTCAAT
AAAGCTTGCCTTGAGTGCTTCAAGTAGTGTGTGCCCGTCTGTTGTGTGACTCTGGTAACTAGAGATCCCT
CAGACCCTTTTAGTCAGTGTGGAAAATCTCTAGCAGTGGCGCCCGAACAGGGACTTGAAAGCGAAAGGGA
AACCAGAGGAGCTCTCTCGACGCAGGACTCGGCTTGCTGAAGCGCGCACGGCAAGAGGCGAGGGGCGGCG
ACTGGTGAGTACGCCAAAAATTTTGACTAGCGGAGGCTAGAAGGAGAGAGATGGGTGCGAGAGCGTCAGT
ATTAAGCGGGGGAGAATTAGATCGCGATGGGAAAAAATTCGGTTAAGGCCAGGGGGAAAGAAAAAATATA
AATTAAAACATATAGTATGGGCAAGCAGGGAGCTAGAACGATTCGCAGTTAATCCTGGCCTGTTAGAAAC
ATCAGAAGGCTGTAGACAAATACTGGGACAGCTACAACCATCCCTTCAGACAGGATCAGAAGAACTTAGA
TCATTATATAATACAGTAGCAACCCTCTATTGTGTGCATCAAAGGATAGAGATAAAAGACACCAAGGAAG
CTTTAGACAAGATAGAGGAAGAGCAAAACAAAAGTAAGACCACCGCACAGCAAGCGGCCGCTGATCTTCA
GACCTGGAGGAGGAGATATGAGGGACAATTGGAGAAGTGAATTATATAAATATAAAGTAGTAAAAATTGA
ACCATTAGGAGTAGCACCCACCAAGGCAAAGAGAAGAGTGGTGCAGAGAGAAAAAAGAGCAGTGGGAATA
GGAGCTTTGTTCCTTGGGTTCTTGGGAGCAGCAGGAAGCACTATGGGCGCAGCGTCAATGACGCTGACGG
TACAGGCCAGACAATTATTGTCTGGTATAGTGCAGCAGCAGAACAATTTGCTGAGGGCTATTGAGGCGCA
ACAGCATCTGTTGCAACTCACAGTCTGGGGCATCAAGCAGCTCCAGGCAAGAATCCTGGCTGTGGAAAGA
TACCTAAAGGATCAACAGCTCCTGGGGATTTGGGGTTGCTCTGGAAAACTCATTTGCACCACTGCTGTGC
CTTGGAATGCTAGTTGGAGTAATAAATCTCTGGAACAGATTTGGAATCACACGACCTGGATGGAGTGGGA
CAGAGAAATTAACAATTACACAAGCTTAATACACTCCTTAATTGAAGAATCGCAAAACCAGCAAGAAAAG
AATGAACAAGAATTATTGGAATTAGATAAATGGGCAAGTTTGTGGAATTGGTTTAACATAACAAATTGGC
TGTGGTATATAAAATTATTCATAATGATAGTAGGAGGCTTGGTAGGTTTAAGAATAGTTTTTGCTGTACT
TTCTATAGTGAATAGAGTTAGGCAGGGATATTCACCATTATCGTTTCAGACCCACCTCCCAACCCCGAGG
GGACCCGACAGGCCCGAAGGAATAGAAGAAGAAGGTGGAGAGAGAGACAGAGACAGATCCATTCGATTAG
TGAACGGATCTCGACGGTATCGATCACGAGACTAGTATCGAGCGGCCGCCCCCTTCACCGAGGGCCTATT
TCCCATGATTCCTTCATATTTGCATATACGATACAAGGCTGTTAGAGAGATAATTGGAATTAATTTGACT
GTAAACACAAAGATATTAGTACAAAATACGTGACGTAGAAAGTAATAATTTCTTGGGTAGTTTGCAGTTT
TAAAATTATGTTTTAAAATGGACTATCATATGCTTACCGTAACTTGAAAGTATTTCGATTTCTTGGCTTT
ATATATCTTGTGGAAAGGACGAAACACCGGGTCTTCGAGAAGACCTGTTTTAGAGCTAGAAATAGCAAGT
TAAAATAAGGCTAGTCCGTTATCAACTTGAAAAAGTGGCACCGAGTCGGTGCTTTTTTTAATTCTCGACC
TCGAGACAAATGGCAGTATTCATCCACAATTTTAAAAGAAAAGGGGGGATTGGGGGGTACAGTGCAGGGG
AAAGAATAGTAGACATAATAGCAACAGACATACAAACTAAAGAATTACAAAAACAAATTACAAAAATTCA
AAATTTTCGGGTTTATTACAGGGACAGCAGAGATCCACTTTGGCCGCGGCTCGAGGCGATAAGCTTTGCA
AAGATGGATAAAGTTTTAAACAGAGAGGAATCTTTGCAGCTAATGGACCTTCTAGGTCTTGAAAGGAGTG
GGAATTGGCTCCGGTGCCCGTCAGTGGGCAGAGCGCACATCGCCCACAGTCCCCGAGAAGTTGGGGGGAG
GGGTCGGCAATTGAACCGGTGCCTAGAGAAGGTGGCGCGGGGTAAACTGGGAAAGTGATGTCGTGTACTG
GCTCCGCCTTTTTCCCGAGGGTGGGGGAGAACCGTATATAAGTGCAGTAGTCGCCGTGAACGTTCTTTTT
CGCAACGGGTTTGCCGCCAGAACACAGGTAAGTGCCGTGTGTGGTTCCCGCGGGCCTGGCCTCTTTACGG
GTTATGGCCCTTGCGTGCCTTGAATTACTTCCACCTGGCTGCAGTACGTGATTCTTGATCCCGAGCTTCG
GGTTGGAAGTGGGTGGGAGAGTTCGAGGCCTTGCGCTTAAGGAGCCCCTTCGCCTCGTGCTTGAGTTGAG
GCCTGGCCTGGGCGCTGGGGCCGCCGCGTGCGAATCTGGTGGCACCTTCGCGCCTGTCTCGCTGCTTTCG
ATAAGTCTCTAGCCATTTAAAATTTTTGATGACCTGCTGCGACGCTTTTTTTCTGGCAAGATAGTCTTGT
AAATGCGGGCCAAGATCTGCACACTGGTATTTCGGTTTTTGGGGCCGCGGGCGGCGACGGGGCCCGTGCG
TCCCAGCGCACATGTTCGGCGAGGCGGGGCCTGCGAGCGCGGCCACCGAGAATCGGACGGGGGTAGTCTC
AAGCTGGCCGGCCTGCTCTGGTGCCTGGCCTCGCGCCGCCGTGTATCGCCCCGCCCTGGGCGGCAAGGCT
GGCCCGGTCGGCACCAGTTGCGTGAGCGGAAAGATGGCCGCTTCCCGGCCCTGCTGCAGGGAGCTCAAAA
TGGAGGACGCGGCGCTCGGGAGAGCGGGCGGGTGAGTCACCCACACAAAGGAAAAGGGCCTTTCCGTCCT
CAGCCGTCGCTTCATGTGACTCCACGGAGTACCGGGCGCCGTCCAGGCACCTCGATTAGTTCTCGAGCTT
TTGGAGTACGTCGTCTTTAGGTTGGGGGGAGGGGTTTTATGCGATGGAGTTTCCCCACACTGAGTGGGTG
GAGACTGAAGTTAGGCCAGCTTGGCACTTGATGTAATTCTCCTTGGAATTTGCCCTTTTTGAGTTTGGAT
CTTGGTTCATTCTCAAGCCTCAGACAGTGGTTCAAAGTTTTTTTCTTCCATTTCAGGTGTCGTGAGGAAT
TCTGCAGTCGATCGACGGTACCGCGGGCCCGGGATCCACGGTCGCCACCATGGGCGACACCTATCGGTAC
ATTGGAGGAGGCGGGGGAGGGAAGGAGACCGCCGCCGCCAAGTTCGAGAGGCAGCACATGGACAGCGGAG
GAGGCGGGGGAGGGTATACAGATATCGAAATGAATAGACTCGGAAAGGGCATGCTGATGGTGAGCAAGGG
CGAGGAGGATAACATGGCCATCATCAAGGAGTTCATGCGCTTCAAGGTGCACATGGAGGGCTCCGTGAAC
GGCCACGAGTTCGAGATCGAGGGCGAGGGCGAGGGCCGCCCCTACGAGGGCACCCAGACCGCCAAGCTGA
AGGTGACCAAGGGTGGCCCCCTGCCCTTCGCCTGGGACATCCTGTCCCCTCAGTTCATGTACGGCTCCAA
GGCCTACGTGAAGCACCCCGCCGACATCCCCGACTACTTGAAGCTGTCCTTCCCCGAGGGCTTCAAGTGG
GAGCGCGTGATGAACTTCGAGGACGGCGGCGTGGTGACCGTGACCCAGGACTCCTCCCTGCAGGACGGCG
AGTTCATCTACAAGGTGAAGCTGCGCGGCACCAACTTCCCCTCCGACGGCCCCGTAATGCAGAAGAAGAC
CATGGGCTGGGAGGCCTCCTCCGAGCGGATGTACCCCGAGGACGGCGCCCTGAAGGGCGAGATCAAGCAG
AGGCTGAAGCTGAAGGACGGCGGCCACTACGACGCTGAGGTCAAGACCACCTACAAGGCCAAGAAGCCCG
TGCAGCTGCCCGGCGCCTACAACGTCAACATCAAGTTGGACATCACCTCCCACAACGAGGACTACACCAT
CGTGGAACAGTACGAACGCGCCGAGGGCCGCCACTCCACCGGCGGCATGGACGAGCTGTACAAGAAACGG
CCAGCCGAGGATATGGAGGAAGAACAAGCCTTTAAACGATCTCGATAAAGCGGCCGCGTCGACAATCAAC
CTCTGGATTACAAAATTTGTGAAAGATTGACTGGTATTCTTAACTATGTTGCTCCTTTTACGCTATGTGG
ATACGCTGCTTTAATGCCTTTGTATCATGCTATTGCTTCCCGTATGGCTTTCATTTTCTCCTCCTTGTAT
AAATCCTGGTTGCTGTCTCTTTATGAGGAGTTGTGGCCCGTTGTCAGGCAACGTGGCGTGGTGTGCACTG
TGTTTGCTGACGCAACCCCCACTGGTTGGGGCATTGCCACCACCTGTCAGCTCCTTTCCGGGACTTTCGC
TTTCCCCCTCCCTATTGCCACGGCGGAACTCATCGCCGCCTGCCTTGCCCGCTGCTGGACAGGGGCTCGG
CTGTTGGGCACTGACAATTCCGTGGTGTTGTCGGGGAAGCTGACGTCCTTTCCATGGCTGCTCGCCTGTG
TTGCCACCTGGATTCTGCGCGGGACGTCCTTCTGCTACGTCCCTTCGGCCCTCAATCCAGCGGACCTTCC
TTCCCGCGGCCTGCTGCCGGCTCTGCGGCCTCTTCCGCATCTTCGCCTTCGCCCTCAGACGAGTCGGATC
TCCCTTTGGGCCGCCTCCCCGCCTGGGTACCTTTAAGACCAATGACTTACAAGGCAGCTGTAGATCTTAG
CCACTTTTTAAAAGAAAAGGGGGGACTGGAAGGGCTAATTCACTCCCAACGAAGATAAGATCTGCTTTTT
GCTTGTACTGGGTCTCTCTGGTTAGACCAGATCTGAGCCTGGGAGCTCTCTGGCTAACTAGGGAACCCAC
TGCTTAAGCCTCAATAAAGCTTGCCTTGAGTGCTTCAAGTAGTGTGTGCCCGTCTGTTGTGTGACTCTGG
TAACTAGAGATCCCTCAGACCCTTTTAGTCAGTGTGGAAAATCTCTAGCAGTAGTAGTTCATGTCATCTT
ATTATTCAGTATTTATAACTTGCAAAGAAATGAATATCAGAGAGTGAGAGGAACTTGTTTATTGCAGCTT
ATAATGGTTACAAATAAAGCAATAGCATCACAAATTTCACAAATAAAGCATTTTTTTCACTGCATTCTAG
TTGTGGTTTGTCCAAACTCATCAATGTATCTTATCATGTCTGGCTCTAGCTATCCCGCCCCTAACTCCGC
CCATCCCGCCCCTAACTCCGCCCAGTTCCGCCCATTCTCCGCCCCATGGCTGACTAATTTTTTTTATTTA
TGCAGAGGCCGAGGCCGCCTCGGCCTCTGAGCTATTCCAGAAGTAGTGAGGAGGCTTTTTTGGAGGCCTA
GGGACGTACCCAATTCGCCCTATAGTGAGTCGTATTACGCGCGCTCACTGGCCGTCGTTTTACAACGTCG
TGACTGGGAAAACCCTGGCGTTACCCAACTTAATCGCCTTGCAGCACATCCCCCTTTCGCCAGCTGGCGT
AATAGCGAAGAGGCCCGCACCGATCGCCCTTCCCAACAGTTGCGCAGCCTGAATGGCGAATGGG
[124 nt withheld, positions 8395-8518]
C
[91 nt withheld, positions 8520-8610]
A
[49 nt withheld, positions 8612-8660]
CCTTTGACGTTGGAGTCCACGTTCTTT
[37 nt withheld, positions 8688-8724]
ACCCTATCTCGGTCTATTCTTTTGATTTATAAGGGATTTTGCCGATTTCGGCCTATT
Features (pLannotate 1.2.2; 29 found; start..end, strand, type, name):
     95..199     +  promoter       AmpR promoter: bla
    200..1060    +  CDS            AmpR: β-lactamase; bla; confers resistance to ampicillin, carbenicillin, and related antibiotics
   1231..1819    +  rep_origin     ori: high-copy-number ColE1/pMB1/pBR322/pUC origin of replication
   2002..2094    +  CDS            lacI (fragment): lac repressor; lacI; The lac repressor binds to the lac operator to inhibit transcription in E. coli. This inhibition can be relieved by adding lactose or isopropyl-β-D-thiogalactopyranoside (IPTG).
   2107..2128    +  protein_bind   CAP binding site: CAP binding activates transcription in the presence of cAMP. E. coli catabolite activator protein
   2143..2173    +  promoter       lac promoter: promoter for the E. coli lac operon
   2181..2197    +  protein_bind   lac operator: The lac repressor binds to the lac operator to inhibit transcription in E. coli. This inhibition can be relieved by adding lactose or isopropyl-β-D-thiogalactopyranoside (IPTG). lac repressor encoded by lacI
   2242..2260    +  promoter       T3 promoter: promoter for bacteriophage T3 RNA polymerase
   2288..2514    +  promoter       RSV promoter: Rous sarcoma virus enhancer/promoter
   2515..2695    +  LTR            5' LTR (truncated): truncated 5' long terminal repeat (LTR) from HIV-1
   2742..2867    +  misc_feature   HIV-1 Ψ: packaging signal of human immunodeficiency virus type 1
   2851..3214    +  CDS            HIV-1 gag (fragment): gag protein from human immunodeficiency virus 1; gag
   3360..3593    +  misc_feature   RRE: The Rev response element (RRE) of HIV-1 allows for Rev-dependent mRNA export from the nucleus to the cytoplasm.
   3970..4070    +  CDS            Rev (fragment): human immunodeficiency virus 1 (HIV-1) Rev protein; rev; enhances nuclear export of unspliced and incompletely spliced viral mRNAs
   4120..4360    +  promoter       U6 promoter: RNA polymerase III promoter for human U6 snRNA
   4387..4462    +  misc_RNA       gRNA scaffold: guide RNA scaffold for the Streptococcus pyogenes CRISPR/Cas9 system
   4510..4627    +  misc_feature   cPPT/CTS: central polypurine tract and central termination sequence of HIV-1
   4694..4760    +  CDS            small t antigen (fragment): SV40 (simian virus 40) small t antigen
   4767..5945    +  promoter       EF-1α promoter: strong constitutive promoter for human elongation factor EF-1α
   5962..5987    +  misc_feature   MCS (fragment): multiple cloning site
   6147..6854    +  CDS            mCherry: mCherry is a basic (constitutively fluorescent) red fluorescent protein published in 2004, derived from Discosoma sp.. It is reported to be a very rapidly-maturing monomer with low acid sensitivity.
   6924..7512    +  misc_feature   WPRE: woodchuck hepatitis virus posttranscriptional regulatory element
   7517..7654    +  CDS            nef (fragment): NEF_HV1LA - Experimental evidence at protein level: Swiss-Prot protein existence level 1. Extracellular Nef protein targets CD4(+) T-lymphocytes for apoptosis by interacting with CXCR4 surface receptors. From Human immunodeficiency virus type 1 group M subtype B (isolate Lai) (HIV-1).
   7640..7820    +  LTR            5' LTR (truncated): truncated 5' long terminal repeat (LTR) from HIV-1
   7892..8013    +  polyA_signal   SV40 poly(A) signal: SV40 polyadenylation signal
   8053..8188    +  rep_origin     SV40 ori: SV40 origin of replication
   8209..8227    -  promoter       T7 promoter: promoter for bacteriophage T7 RNA polymerase
   8235..8390    +  CDS            lacZα (fragment): LacZα fragment of β-galactosidase; lacZ fragment
   8395..42      +  rep_origin     f1 ori (across the origin) (sequence partly withheld): f1 bacteriophage origin of replication; arrow indicates direction of (+) strand synthesis
