[The description below was written by a language model from this plasmid's Addgene catalogue record and pLannotate feature annotations shown in this document.]
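Description:
pLKO_AU1.S.VSVg_mCherry-NLS is a lentiviral transfer plasmid on the pLKO backbone, about 8.8 kb in the sequenced record. It carries both a guide RNA cassette and a protein barcode reporter, so that CRISPR perturbations can be tracked in cells and tissues. In bacteria it is maintained through a high-copy ColE1/pUC-type origin and selected with ampicillin via β-lactamase. An f1 origin and remnants of a lac/lacZα cloning region, flanked by T3 and T7 promoters, are also annotated. The viral portion has a third-generation-style layout: an RSV promoter drives a truncated HIV-1 5' LTR, followed by the Ψ packaging signal with a gag fragment, the RRE for Rev-dependent export, and a cPPT/CTS. A WPRE, a second truncated LTR and an SV40 poly(A) signal close the unit, and an SV40 origin lies downstream.

Two expression units sit between the LTRs. A human U6 Pol III promoter lies directly upstream of the S. pyogenes Cas9 guide RNA scaffold, forming the site into which an sgRNA spacer is cloned. The record does not describe a guide already in place. Downstream, the EF-1α promoter drives mCherry, which according to the catalogue entry carries an N-terminal combination of AU1, S and VSV-G epitope tags and a C-terminal nuclear localization signal. The feature table does not annotate the tags or the NLS individually, although unannotated sequence flanks the mCherry coding region. This epitope combination acts as a nuclear protein barcode (nPC), detectable by antibody staining and concentrated in the nucleus. Pairing a given barcode with a given sgRNA allows vector and cell tracking and spatial, imaging-based readout of pooled CRISPR screens. No Cas9 gene or mammalian drug-selection marker is annotated.
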