Addgene plasmid #178234: pLKO_AU1.S.VSVg_mCherry-NLS
Purpose: Nuclear Protein Barcode (nPC) for vector/cell tracking. Contains U6 trRNA cassette for sgRNA cloning. Enables spatial detection of CRISPR screens.
Depositing lab: Brian Brown. Depositing organization: Icahn School of Medicine at Mount Sinai. Publication: Spatial CRISPR genomics identifies regulators of the tumor microenvironment. Dhainaut M, Rose SA, Akturk G, Wroblewska A, Nielsen SR, Park ES, Buckup M, Roudko V, Pia L, Sweeney R, Le Berichel J, Wilk CM, Bektesevic A, Lee BH, Bhardwaj N, Rahman AH, Baccarini A, Gnjatic S, Pe'er D, Merad M, Brown BD. Cell. 2022 Mar 10. pii: S0092-8674(22)00195-7. doi: 10.1016/j.cell.2022.02.015. PubMed 35290801.
Backbone
  Vector backbone: pLKO
  Backbone size w/o insert (bp): 9000
  Vector type: Lentiviral
Growth in bacteria
  Bacterial resistance: Ampicillin, 100 μg/mL
  Growth temperature: 37°C
  Growth strain: NEB Stable
  Copy number: High Copy
Gene/Insert
  Gene/Insert name: nPC Tagged mCherry-NLS
  Species: H. sapiens (human)
  Insert size (bp): 1000
  Promoter: eF1a
  Tag / fusion protein: AU1.S.VSVg (N terminal on insert); Nuclear Localization Signal (C terminal on insert)
  Cloning method: Restriction Enzyme; 5′ cloning site unknown (unknown if destroyed)
  Sequencing primers: 5′ cctttttgagtttggatcttggttcat
Terms and licenses: Academic/Nonprofit Terms; Industry Terms: Not Available to Industry
Depositor comments: Please visit https://www.biorxiv.org/content/10.1101/2021.07.13.451021v1 for bioRxiv preprint.
How to cite: pLKO_AU1.S.VSVg_mCherry-NLS was a gift from Brian Brown (Addgene plasmid # 178234 ; http://n2t.net/addgene:178234 ; RRID:Addgene_178234)
